Addgene plasmid #23850: pDONR223-PAK7
Depositing lab: William Hahn & David Root. Depositing organization: Dana-Farber Cancer Institute. Publication: COT drives resistance to RAF inhibition through MAP kinase pathway reactivation. Johannessen CM, Boehm JS, Kim SY, Thomas SR, Wardwell L, Johnson LA, Emery CM, Stransky N, Cogdill AP, Barretina J, Caponigro G, Hieronymus H, Murray RR, Salehi-Ashtiani K, Hill DE, Vidal M, Zhao JJ, Yang X, Alkan O, Kim S, Harris JL, Wilson CJ, Myer VE, Finan PM, Root DE, Roberts TM, Golub T, Flaherty KT, Dummer R, Weber BL, Sellers WR, Schlegel R, Wargo JA, Hahn WC, Garraway LA. Nature. 2010 Dec 16;468(7326):968-72. doi: 10.1038/nature09627 PubMed 21107320.
Backbone
  Vector backbone: pDONR223
  Backbone manufacturer: Invitrogen
  Backbone size w/o insert (bp): 5005
  Vector type: Gateway Donor vector
Growth in bacteria
  Bacterial resistance: Spectinomycin, 50 μg/mL
  Growth temperature: 37°C
  Growth strain: DH5alpha
  Copy number: High Copy
Gene/Insert
  Gene/Insert name: PAK7 (alt name: p21(CDKN1A)-activated kinase 7)
  Species: H. sapiens (human)
  Insert size (bp): 2160
  Entrez Gene: PAK5 (a.k.a. PAK7)
  Cloning method: Gateway Cloning
  Sequencing primers: 5′ M13pUC-fwd; 3′ M13rev
Terms and licenses: Academic/Nonprofit Terms; Industry Terms: Not Available to Industry
Depositor comments: The ORF has no Stop codon. This design enables easy recombination into a destination vector to add an epitope tag of choice and Stop codon to the ORF. Do NOT use this plasmid directly for transfections. A set of 4 custom lentiviral vectors is available ( pLX301 (http://www.addgene.org/25895/) , pLX302 (http://www.addgene.org/25896/) , pLX303 (http://www.addgene.org/25897/) , pLX304 (http://www.addgene.org/25890/) ) to be used to express these ORFs in mammalian cells. These plasmids are not included in the kit and must be ordered separately.
How to cite: pDONR223-PAK7 was a gift from William Hahn & David Root (Addgene plasmid # 23850 ; http://n2t.net/addgene:23850 ; RRID:Addgene_23850)
