[The description below was written by a language model from this plasmid's Addgene catalogue record.]
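Description:
pDONR223-PAK7 is a Gateway entry-type clone built in the pDONR223 donor backbone (Invitrogen, about 5 kb without insert) and carrying the human PAK7 open reading frame, which encodes p21(CDKN1A)-activated kinase 7, now listed in Entrez Gene as PAK5. The insert is roughly 2.16 kb and was introduced by Gateway recombination. The plasmid is maintained at high copy number in standard E. coli cloning strains under spectinomycin selection. No feature table accompanies the record, so the replication origin, the flanking recombination sites and other backbone elements are not itemised. As a Gateway-cloned ORF in a donor vector, the insert would be expected to sit between att sites that permit its transfer to destination vectors, with M13 forward and reverse primer sites on either side for sequence verification.

The ORF was deliberately cloned without a stop codon. This "open" configuration lets it be recombined in frame into a destination vector that supplies a C-terminal epitope tag of choice together with the stop codon. The record names no promoter driving the insert, and the depositors state explicitly that it should not be transfected directly, so the plasmid serves as a shuttle and storage clone rather than an expression construct. For expression in mammalian cells, the depositors point to a companion set of four lentiviral destination vectors (the pLX301–pLX304 series), obtained separately. The clone belongs to a kit of kinase ORFs associated with a study of resistance to RAF inhibition through reactivation of the MAP kinase pathway, which indicates use in gain-of-function expression screening and follow-up studies of individual kinases.
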