>Addgene plasmid #23850 | pDONR223-PAK7 | depositor partial sequence | sequence record 11059 | Author sequence
ATGTTTGGGAAGAAAAAGAAAAAGATTGAAATATCTGGCCCGTCCAACTTTGAACACAGGGTTCATACTG
GGTTTGATGCACAAGAGCAGAAGTTTACCGGCCTTCCCCAGCAGTGGCACAGCCTGTTAGCAGATACGGC
CAACAGGCCAAAGCCTATGGTGGACCCTTCATGCATCACACCCATCCAGCTGGCTCCTATGAAGACAATC
GTTAGAGGAAACAAACCCTGCAAGGAAACCTCCATCAACGGCCTGCTAGAGGATTTTGACAACATCTCGG
TGACTCGCTCCAACTCCCTAAGGAAAGAAAGCCCACCCACCCCAGATCAGGGAGCCTCCAGCCACGGTCC
AGGCCACGCGGAAGAAAATGGCTTCATCACCTTCTCCCAGTATTCCAGCGAATCCGATACTACTGCTGAC
TACACGACCGAAAAGTACAGGGAGAAGAGTCTCTATGGAGATGATCTGGATCCGTATTATAGAGGCAGCC
ACGCAGCCAAGCAAAATGGGCACGTAATGAAAATGAAGCACGGGGAGGCCTACTATTCTGAGGTGAAGCC
TTTGAAATCCGATTTTGCCAGATTTTCTGCCGATTATCACTCACATTTGGACTCACTGAGCAAACCAAGT
GAATACAGTGACCTCAAGTGGGAGTATCAGAGAGCCTCGAGTAGCTCCCCTCTGGATTATTCATTCCAAT
TCACACCTTCTAGAACTGCAGGGACCAGCGGGTGCTCCAAGGAGAGCCTGGCGTACAGTGAAAGTGAATG
GGGACCCAGCCTGGATGACTATGACAGGAGGCCAAAGTCTTCGTACCTGAATCAGACAAGCCCTCAGCCC
ACCATGCGGCAGAGGTCCAGGTCAGGCTCGGGACTCCAGGAACCGATGATGCCATTTGGAGCAAGTGCAT
TTAAAACCCATCCCCAAGGACACTCCTACAACTCCTACACCTACCCTCGCTTGTCCGAGCCCACAATGTG
CATTCCAAAGGTGGATTACGATCGAGCACAGATGGTCCTCAGCCCTCCACTGTCAGGGTCTGACACCTAC
CCCAGGGGCCCTGCCAAACTACCTCAAAGTCAAAGCAAATCGGGCTATTCCTCAAGCAGTCACCAGTACC
CGTCTGGGTACCACAAAGCCACCTTGTACCATCACCCCTCCCTGCAGAGCAGTTCGCAGTACATCTCCAC
GGCTTCCTACCTGAGCTACCTCAGCCTCTCATCCAGCACCTACCCGCCGCCCAGCTGGGGCTCCTCCTCC
GACCAGCAGCCCTCCAGGGTGTCCCATGAACAGTTTCGGGCGGCCCTGCAGCTGGTGGTCAGCCCAGGAG
ACCCCAGGGAATACTTGGCCAACTTTATCAAAATCGGGGAAGGCTCAACCGGCATCGTATGCATCGCCAC
CGAGAAACACACAGGGAAACAAGTTGCAGTGAAGAAAATGGACCTCCGGAAGCAACAGAGACGAGAACTG
CTTTTCAATGAGGTCGTGATCATGCGGGATTACCACCATGACAATGTGGTTGACATGTACAGCAGCTACC
TTGTCGGCGATGAGCTCTGGGTGGTCATGGAGTTTCTAGAAGGTGGTGCCTTGACAGACATTGTGACTCA
CACCAGAATGAATGAAGAACAGATAGCTACTGTCTGCCTGTCAGTTCTGAGAGCTCTCTCCTACCTTCAT
AACCAAGGAGTGATTCACAGGGACATAAAAAGTGACTCCATCCTCCTGACAAGCGATGGCCGGATAAAGT
TGTCTGATTTTGGTTTCTGTGCTCAAGTTTCCAAAGAGGTGCCGAAGAGGAAATCATTGGTTGGCACTCC
CTACTGGATGGCCCCTGAGGTGATTTCTAGGCTACCTTATGGGACAGAGGTGGACATCTGGTCCCTCGGG
ATCATGGTGATAGAAATGATTGATGGCGAGCCCCCCTACTTCAATGAGCCTCCCCTCCAGGCGATGCGGA
GGATCCGGGACAGTTTACCTCCAAGAGTGAAGGACCTACACAAGGTTTCTTCAGTGCTCCGGGGATTCCT
AGACTTGATGTTGGTGAGGGAGCCCTCTCAGAGAGCAACAGCCCAGGAACTCCTCGGACATCCATTCTTA
AAACTAGCAGGTCCACCGTCTTGCATTGTCCCCCTCATGAGACAATACAGGCATCACTGA
