>Addgene plasmid #23850 | pDONR223-PAK7 | addgene partial sequence | sequence record 29672 | 23850 with M13pUC-fwd
CAATAATGATTTTATTTTGACTGATAGTGACCTGTTCGTTGCAACAAATTGATGAGCAATGCTTTTTTAT
AATGCCAACTTTGTACAAAAAAGTTGGCATGTTTGGGAAGAAAAAGAAAAAGATTGAAATATCTGGCCCG
TCCAACTTTGAACACAGGGTTCATACTGGGTTTGATGCACAAGAGCAGAAGTTTACCGGCCTTCCCCAGC
AGTGGCACAGCCTGTTAGCAGATACGGCCAACAGGCCAAAGCCTATGGTGGACCCTTCATGCATCACACC
CATCCAGCTGGCTCCTATGAAGACAATCGTTAGAGGAAACAAACCCTGCAAGGAAACCTCCATCAACGGC
CTGCTAGAGGATTTTGACAACATCTCGGTGACTCGCTCCAACTCCCTAAGGAAAGAAAGCCCACCCACCC
CAGATCAGGGAGCCTCCAGCCACGGTCCAGGCCACGCGGAAGAAAATGGCTTCATCACCTTCTCCCAGTA
TTCCAGCGAATCCGATACTACTGCTGACTACACGACCGAAAAGTACAGGGAGAAGAGTCTCTATGGAGAT
GATCTGGATCCGTATTATAGAGGCAGCCACGCAGCCAAGCAAAATGGGCACGTAATGAAAATGAAGCACG
GGGAGGCCTACTATTCTGAGGTGAAGCCTTTGAAATCCGATTTTGCCAGATTTTCTGCCGATTATCACT
